Addgene plasmid #1711: pPD158.117
Purpose: (Empty Backbone)
Depositing lab: Andrew Fire. Depositing organization: Carnegie Institution for Science.
Backbone
  Vector backbone: Unknown
  Backbone size (bp): 5056
  Vector type: Worm Expression
Growth in bacteria
  Bacterial resistance: Ampicillin, 100 μg/mL
  Growth temperature: 37°C
  Growth strain: DH5alpha
  Copy number: High Copy
Gene/Insert
  Gene/Insert name: None
  Tag / fusion protein: unc119tsa, RFPN, RFPivs2, RFPV105A, RFPivs4, RFPS197T, RFPC, let8583'
  Cloning method: Restriction Enzyme
Terms and licenses: Academic/Nonprofit Terms; Industry Terms: Not Available to Industry
Depositor comments: See Fire Lab Vector Kit Documentation 2005. Fire Lab Miniprep Number pPD158.117, Ligation number L5785.
How to cite: pPD158.117 was a gift from Andrew Fire (Addgene plasmid # 1711 ; http://n2t.net/addgene:1711 ; RRID:Addgene_1711)
