[The description below was written by a language model from this plasmid's Addgene catalogue record and pLannotate feature annotations shown in this document.]
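Description:
pPD158.117 is a 5,056 bp Caenorhabditis elegans expression vector from the Fire Lab Vector Kit (2005 documentation), catalogued as an empty backbone with no gene insert; the parental backbone is listed as unknown. It is maintained in E. coli as a high-copy plasmid through a ColE1/pUC-type origin and selected with ampicillin via the bla (AmpR) gene and its own promoter. The feature table also detects leftover cloning-vector sequences: fragments of rop, the pBR322 bom region and lacI, a CAP binding site, the lac promoter and operator, and a short piece of a pBluescript-type multiple cloning site.

The functional content is given by the modular segment names recorded in the tag field. In order, these are unc119tsa, a series of RFP segments (RFPN, RFPivs2, RFPV105A, RFPivs4, RFPS197T, RFPC) and let858 3'. By Fire-vector naming conventions, this suggests a red fluorescent protein coding region interrupted by synthetic introns (the "ivs" segments, which generally improve transgene expression in worms), carrying V105A and S197T substitutions and followed by the let-858 3' region for transcript processing. The unc119tsa element sits upstream and is presumably derived from unc-119, a gene with pan-neuronal expression, but the record does not define it, and no promoter is annotated in the roughly 1.2 kb preceding the reporter. The automated annotation labels the 1276..2052 coding feature as DstC1, a cyan Discosoma striata protein. This is most likely a nearest-homologue match to the Discosoma-type RFP named by the depositor rather than a true cyan reporter. The vector probably serves as an RFP reporter or marker for transgenic worms, though the record states no specific use.
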