Features (pLannotate 1.2.2; 11 found; start..end, strand, type, name):
   1250..1267    -  misc_feature   MCS (fragment): pBluescript multiple cloning site
   1276..2052    +  CDS            DstC1: DstC1 is a basic (constitutively fluorescent) cyan fluorescent protein published in 2004, derived from Discosoma striata.
   2601..2636    +  CDS            rop (fragment): Rop protein, which maintains plasmids at low copy number; rop
   2738..2837    +  misc_feature   bom (fragment): basis of mobility region from pBR322
   2935..3039    +  promoter       AmpR promoter: bla
   3040..3900    +  CDS            AmpR: β-lactamase; bla; confers resistance to ampicillin, carbenicillin, and related antibiotics
   4071..4659    +  rep_origin     ori: high-copy-number ColE1/pMB1/pBR322/pUC origin of replication
   4842..4934    +  CDS            lacI (fragment): lac repressor; lacI; The lac repressor binds to the lac operator to inhibit transcription in E. coli. This inhibition can be relieved by adding lactose or isopropyl-β-D-thiogalactopyranoside (IPTG).
   4947..4968    +  protein_bind   CAP binding site: CAP binding activates transcription in the presence of cAMP. E. coli catabolite activator protein
   4983..5013    +  promoter       lac promoter: promoter for the E. coli lac operon
   5021..5037    +  protein_bind   lac operator: The lac repressor binds to the lac operator to inhibit transcription in E. coli. This inhibition can be relieved by adding lactose or isopropyl-β-D-thiogalactopyranoside (IPTG). lac repressor encoded by lacI
>Addgene plasmid #1711 | pPD158.117 | depositor full sequence | sequence record 317 | Author sequence
ATGACCATGATTACGCCAAGCTTCAGTAAAAGAAGTAGAATTTTATAGTTTTTTTTCTGTTTGAAAAATT
CTCCCCATCAATGTTCTTTCAAATAAATACATCACTAATGCAAAGTATTCTATAACCTCATATCTAAATT
CTTCAAAATCTTAACATATCTTATCATTGCTTTAAGTCAAACGTAACATTAAAAAAAATGTTTTGGAAAA
TGTGTCAAGTCTCTCAAAATTCAGTTTTTTAAACCACTCCTATAGTCCTATAGTCCTATAGTTACCCATG
AAATCCTTATATATTACTGTAAAATGTTTCAAAAACCATTGGCAAATTGCCAGAACTGAAAATTTCCGGC
AAATTGGGGAACCGGCAAATTGCCAATTTGCTGAATTTGCCGGAAAAACGGTAATTGCCGAAAGTTTTTG
ACACGAAAATGGCAAATTGTGGTTTTAAAATTTTTTTTTTTGGAAATTTCAGAATTTCAATTTTAATCGG
CAAAACTGTAGGCATCCTAAGAATGTTCCTACATCTATTTTGAAAAGTAAGCGAATTAATTCTATGAAAA
TGTCTAAAGAAAATGGGGAAACAATTTCAAAAAGGCACAGTTTCAAGTGTTTCCGAATTATACTAAATCC
CTCTAAAAACTTCCGGCAAATTGATATCCGTAAAAGAGCAAATCCGCATTTTTGCCGAAAATTAAAATTT
CCGACAAATCGGCAAACCGGCAATTTGGCGAAATTTGCCGGAAGGCAATTGCCGCCCACCCCTGTTCCAG
AGGTTCAAACTGGTAGCAAAGCTCAAAATTTCTCAAATTCTCCAATTTTTTTTTGAATTTTGGCAGTGTA
CCAAAATGACATTCAGTCATATTGGTTTATTATAGATTTATTTAGATAAAATCCTAAATGATTCTACCTT
TAAAGATGCCCACTTTAAAAGTAATGACTCAAACTTCAAATTGCTCTAAGATTCTATTGAATTACCATCT
TTTCCTCTCATTTTCTCTCACTGTCTATTTCATCACAAATTCATCCCTCTCTCCCTCTCTTTCTCTCTCC
CTCTCTCTCTTTCTCTTTGCTCATCATCTGTCATTTTGTCCGTTCCTCTCTCTGCGCCCTCAGCGTTCCC
CACACTCTCTCGCTTCTCTTTTCCTAGACGTCTTCTTTTTTCATCTTCTTCAGCCCTTTTTCGCCATTTT
CCATCTCTGTCAATCATTACGGACGACCCCCATTATCGATAAGATCTCCACGGTGGCCGCGAATTCCTGC
AGCCCGGTCGCCACCATGAGGTCTTCCAAGAATGTTATCAAGGAGTTCATGAGGTTTAAGGTTCGCATGG
AAGGAACGGTCAATGGGCACGAGTTTGAAATAGAAGGCGAAGGAGAGGGGAGGCCATACGAAGGCCACAA
TACCGTAAAGCTTAAGGTAACCAAGGGGGGACCTTTGCCATTTGCTTGGGATATTTTGTCACCACAATTT
CAGTATGGAAGCAAGGTATATGTCAAGCACCCTGCCGACATACCAGACTATAAAAAGCTGTCATTTCCTG
AAGGATTTGTAAGTTTAAACGGGGTGTTACTAACTAACAAATAACATTTAAATTTTCAGAAATGGGAAAG
GGTCATGAACTTTGAAGACGGTGGCGTCGCTACTGTCACCCAAGATTCCAGCTTGCAAGATGGCTGTTTC
ATCTACAAGGTCAAGTTCATTGGCGTGAACTTTCCTTCCGATGGACCTGTTATGCAAAAGAAGACAATGG
GCTGGGAAGCCAGCACTGAGCGTTTGTATCCTCGTGATGGCGTGTTGAAAGGAGAGATTCATAAGGCTCT
GAAGCTGAAAGACGGGTAAGTTTAAACTATATCTTACTAACTAACTGTAGAGATTTAAATTTTCAGTGGT
CATTACCTAGTTGAATTCAAAAGTATTTACATGGCAAAGAAGCCTGTGCAGCTACCAGGGTACTACTATG
TTGATACCAAACTGGATATCACAAGCCACAACGAAGACTATACAATCGTTGAGCAGTATGAAAGAACCGA
GGGACGCCACCATCTGTTCCTTTAGCGGCCGCGACTCTAGAATTCCAACTGAGCGCCGGTCGCTACCATT
ACCAACTTGTCTGGTGTCAAAAATAATAGGCCTACTAGCCGGCCATACAAGTAATCCGGATGATCGACGC
CAACGTCGTTGAATTTTCAAATTTTAAATACTGAATATTTGTTTTTTTTCCTATTATTTATTTATTCTCT
TTGTGTTTTTTTTCTTGCTTTCTAAAAAATTAATTCAATCCAAATCTAAACATTTTTTTTTCTCTTTCCG
TCTCCCAATTCGTATTCCGCTCCTCTCATCTGAACACAATGTGCAAGTTTATTTATCTTCTCGCTTTCAT
TTCATTAGGACGTGGGGGGAATTGGTGGAAGGGGGAAACACACAAAAGGATGATGGAAATGAAATAAGGA
CACACAATATGCAACAACATTCAATTCAGAAATATGGAGGAAGGTTTAAAAGAAAACATAAAAATATATA
GAGGAGGAAGGAAAACTAGTAAAAAATAAGCAAAGAAATTAGGCGAACGATGAGAATTGTCCTCGCTTGG
GCCCTTTCGTCTCGCGCGTTTCGGTGATGACGGTGAAAACCTCTGACACATGCAGCTCCCGGAGACGGTC
ACAGCTTGTCTGTAAGCGGATGCCGGGAGCAGACAAGCCCGTCAGGGCGCGTCAGCGGGTGTTGGCGGGT
GTCGGGGCTGGCTTAACTATGCGGCATCAGAGCAGATTGTACTGAGAGTGCACCATATGCGGTGTGAAAT
ACCGCACAGATGCGTAAGGAGAAAATACCGCATCAGGCGGCCTTAAGGGCCTCGTGATACGCCTATTTTT
ATAGGTTAATGTCATGATAATAATGGTTTCTTAGACGTCAGGTGGCACTTTTCGGGGAAATGTGCGCGGA
ACCCCTATTTGTTTATTTTTCTAAATACATTCAAATATGTATCCGCTCATGAGACAATAACCCTGATAAA
TGCTTCAATAATATTGAAAAAGGAAGAGTATGAGTATTCAACATTTCCGTGTCGCCCTTATTCCCTTTTT
TGCGGCATTTTGCCTTCCTGTTTTTGCTCACCCAGAAACGCTGGTGAAAGTAAAAGATGCTGAAGATCAG
TTGGGTGCACGAGTGGGTTACATCGAACTGGATCTCAACAGCGGTAAGATCCTTGAGAGTTTTCGCCCCG
AAGAACGTTTTCCAATGATGAGCACTTTTAAAGTTCTGCTATGTGGCGCGGTATTATCCCGTATTGACGC
CGGGCAAGAGCAACTCGGTCGCCGCATACACTATTCTCAGAATGACTTGGTTGAGTACTCACCAGTCACA
GAAAAGCATCTTACGGATGGCATGACAGTAAGAGAATTATGCAGTGCTGCCATAACCATGAGTGATAACA
CTGCGGCCAACTTACTTCTGACAACGATCGGAGGACCGAAGGAGCTAACCGCTTTTTTGCACAACATGGG
GGATCATGTAACTCGCCTTGATCGTTGGGAACCGGAGCTGAATGAAGCCATACCAAACGACGAGCGTGAC
ACCACGATGCCTGTAGCAATGGCAACAACGTTGCGCAAACTATTAACTGGCGAACTACTTACTCTAGCTT
CCCGGCAACAATTAATAGACTGGATGGAGGCGGATAAAGTTGCAGGACCACTTCTGCGCTCGGCCCTTCC
GGCTGGCTGGTTTATTGCTGATAAATCTGGAGCCGGTGAGCGTGGGTCTCGCGGTATCATTGCAGCACTG
GGGCCAGATGGTAAGCCCTCCCGTATCGTAGTTATCTACACGACGGGGAGTCAGGCAACTATGGATGAAC
GAAATAGACAGATCGCTGAGATAGGTGCCTCACTGATTAAGCATTGGTAACTGTCAGACCAAGTTTACTC
ATATATACTTTAGATTGATTTAAAACTTCATTTTTAATTTAAAAGGATCTAGGTGAAGATCCTTTTTGAT
AATCTCATGACCAAAATCCCTTAACGTGAGTTTTCGTTCCACTGAGCGTCAGACCCCGTAGAAAAGATCA
AAGGATCTTCTTGAGATCCTTTTTTTCTGCGCGTAATCTGCTGCTTGCAAACAAAAAAACCACCGCTACC
AGCGGTGGTTTGTTTGCCGGATCAAGAGCTACCAACTCTTTTTCCGAAGGTAACTGGCTTCAGCAGAGCG
CAGATACCAAATACTGTCCTTCTAGTGTAGCCGTAGTTAGGCCACCACTTCAAGAACTCTGTAGCACCGC
CTACATACCTCGCTCTGCTAATCCTGTTACCAGTGGCTGCTGCCAGTGGCGATAAGTCGTGTCTTACCGG
GTTGGACTCAAGACGATAGTTACCGGATAAGGCGCAGCGGTCGGGCTGAACGGGGGGTTCGTGCACACAG
CCCAGCTTGGAGCGAACGACCTACACCGAACTGAGATACCTACAGCGTGAGCATTGAGAAAGCGCCACGC
TTCCCGAAGGGAGAAAGGCGGACAGGTATCCGGTAAGCGGCAGGGTCGGAACAGGAGAGCGCACGAGGGA
GCTTCCAGGGGGAAACGCCTGGTATCTTTATAGTCCTGTCGGGTTTCGCCACCTCTGACTTGAGCGTCGA
TTTTTGTGATGCTCGTCAGGGGGGCGGAGCCTATGGAAAAACGCCAGCAACGCGGCCTTTTTACGGTTCC
TGGCCTTTTGCTGGCCTTTTGCTCACATGTTCTTTCCTGCGTTATCCCCTGATTCTGTGGATAACCGTAT
TACCGCCTTTGAGTGAGCTGATACCGCTCGCCGCAGCCGAACGACCGAGCGCAGCGAGTCAGTGAGCGAG
GAAGCGGAAGAGCGCCCAATACGCAAACCGCCTCTCCCCGCGCGTTGGCCGATTCATTAATGCAGCTGGC
ACGACAGGTTTCCCGACTGGAAAGCGGGCAGTGAGCGCAACGCAATTAATGTGAGTTAGCTCACTCATTA
GGCACCCCAGGCTTTACACTTTATGCTTCCGGCTCGTATGTTGTGTGGAATTGTGAGCGGATAACAATTT
CACACAGGAAACAGCT
