>Addgene plasmid #1711 | pPD158.117 | addgene partial sequence | sequence record 16833 | 1711_m13reverse
GAGTAGATTTTATAGTTTTTTTTCTGTTTGAAAAATTCTCCCCATCAATGTTCTTTCNATAAATACATCA
CTAATGCAAAGTATTCTATAACCTCATATCTAAATTCTTCAAAATCTTAACATATCTTATCATTGCTTTA
AGTCAAACGTAACATTAAAAAAAATGTTTTGGAAAATGTGTCAAGTCTCTCAAAATTCAGTTTTTTAAAC
CACTCCTATAGTCCTATAGTCCTATAGTTACCCATGAAATCCTTATATATTACTGTAAAATGTTTCAAAA
ACCATTGGCAAATTGCCAGAACTGAAAATTTCCGGCAAATTGGGGAACCGGCAAATTGCCAATTTGCTGA
ATTTGCCGGAAAAACGGTAATTGCCGAAAGTTTTTGACACGAAAATGGCAAATTGTGGTTTTAAAATTTT
TTTTTTTGGAAATTTCAGAATTTCAATTTTAATCGGCAAAACTGTAGGCATCCTAAGAATGTTCCTACAT
CTATTTTGAAAAGTAAGCGAATTAATTCTATGAAAATGTCTAAAGAAAATGGGGAAACAATTTCAAAAAG
GCACAGTTTCAAGTGTTTCCGAATTATACTAAATCCCTCTAAAAACTTCCGGCAAATTGATATCCGTAAA
AGAGCAAATCCGCATTTTTGCCGAAAATTAAAATTTCCGACAAATCGGCAAACCGGCAATTTGGCGAAAT
TTGCCGGAAGGCAATTGCCGCCCACCCCTGTTCCAGAGGTTCAAACTGGTAGCAAAGCTCAAAATTTCTC
AAATTCTCCAATTTTTTTTTGAATTTTGGCAGTGTACCAAAATGACATTCAGTCATATTGGTTTATTATA
GATTTATTTAGATAAAATCCTAAATGATTCTACCTTTAAAGATGCCCNCTTTAAAAGTATGACTCAAACT
TCCAATTGCTCTAAGATTCTATGGATTACCNTCTTTNCCTCTCATTTTCNCTCNCGGCNATTTCCTCNCA
ATTCNTCCCTCTCTCCCCTCTCTTTCTCTCTCCCTCTCTCCCTTCCCCTTGGCNCANCATCGGGCANTTT
GGNCCGTTCCCCCCCTCGGNNCCCTCAGGGTTCCCCCAACTCCNCCCCTTTCCTTTTTCNAAAACGCCTT
CTTTTTCNNCCTCCTCNGCCCNTTTTCCCCCTTTTNCCCCCCCGGNCAACCNTTANGNACGACCCCCCTT
NTCNAAAAAAACNCCCCGGGGGGCGNGAATTCNNGGNGCCNGGGGCCCCCCNNGNGGGCCTCCNAAANGN
TNTCCGGGNTTNCGGGGTTAAGGGTCCCCGGGAAAAACGCCCNGGGGCCCNAATTTNAAAAA
